Addgene plasmid #238218: pET156P CFAP36 [M1-E186]-muGFP (Sus scrofa)
Purpose: Bacterial expression vector of porcine CFAP36 [M1-E186] with C-terminal tags
Depositing lab: Alan Brown. Depositing organization: Harvard Medical School. Publication: A conserved mechanism for the retrieval of polyubiquitinated proteins from cilia. Lange SM, Bennett JA, Eisert RJ, Brown A. Cell. 2025 Nov 13;188(23):6492-6508.e18. doi: 10.1016/j.cell.2025.07.043. Epub 2025 Aug 20. PubMed 40840444.
Backbone
  Vector backbone: pET156P
  Vector type: Bacterial Expression
Growth in bacteria
  Bacterial resistance: Ampicillin, 100 μg/mL
  Growth temperature: 37°C
  Growth strain: DH5alpha
  Copy number: Unknown
Gene/Insert
  Gene/Insert name: CFAP36 [1-186]-muGFP-10His
  Tag / fusion protein: -3C-muGFP-10His (C terminal on insert)
Terms and licenses: Academic/Nonprofit Terms; Industry Terms: Not Available to Industry
How to cite: pET156P CFAP36 [M1-E186]-muGFP (Sus scrofa) was a gift from Alan Brown (Addgene plasmid # 238218 ; http://n2t.net/addgene:238218 ; RRID:Addgene_238218)
