[The description below was written by a language model from this plasmid's Addgene catalogue record and pLannotate feature annotations shown in this document.]
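Description:
pET156P CFAP36 [M1-E186]-muGFP is a 6,998 bp bacterial expression plasmid for producing a truncated porcine (Sus scrofa) CFAP36, residues M1 to E186, as a C-terminally tagged fusion protein in E. coli. The pET156P backbone is a pBR322-derived pET-type vector. It carries a ColE1/pMB1-family origin together with the rop gene and the bom mobility region. Selection is by ampicillin through the bla β-lactamase gene and its own promoter. Several fragments of the tetracycline resistance gene and the tet promoter are annotated around the expression cassette, but these are interrupted remnants of the pBR322 ancestor and do not form an intact marker. The repository lists the copy number as unknown.

The expression cassette is a standard T7lac arrangement: a T7 promoter followed directly by a lac operator, the phage T7 gene 10 ribosome binding site, the open reading frame, and a T7 terminator. A plasmid-borne lacI gene supplies lac repressor, so transcription stays repressed until IPTG is added, and it requires a host that provides T7 RNA polymerase. The CFAP36 coding segment was matched by the annotation software to the bovine orthologue, although the catalogue entry identifies it as porcine. According to the record, it is followed by a 3C protease cleavage site, which the feature table does not annotate separately, then by muGFP, a constitutively fluorescent green protein derived from Aequorea victoria, and a 10xHis tag. This layout allows fluorescence monitoring, immobilised-metal affinity purification, and optional removal of both tags by 3C cleavage. A short downstream match to a T7 gene 10-derived solubility tag is probably residual vector sequence. The construct was deposited alongside a study of how polyubiquitinated proteins are retrieved from cilia.
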