Features (pLannotate 1.2.2; 21 found; start..end, strand, type, name):
    104..208     +  promoter       AmpR promoter: bla
    209..1069    +  CDS            AmpR: β-lactamase; bla; confers resistance to ampicillin, carbenicillin, and related antibiotics
   1240..1828    +  rep_origin     ori: high-copy-number ColE1/pMB1/pBR322/pUC origin of replication
   2014..2153    -  misc_feature   bom: basis of mobility region from pBR322
   2255..2446    -  CDS            rop: Rop protein, which maintains plasmids at low copy number; rop
   2463..2843    +  CDS            YPB1_ECOLX: Protein predicted: Swiss-Prot protein existence level 4. From Escherichia coli.
   3085..3709    -  CDS            TcR (fragment): tetracycline efflux protein; tet; confers resistance to tetracycline
   3724..3745    -  protein_bind   CAP binding site: CAP binding activates transcription in the presence of cAMP. E. coli catabolite activator protein
   3758..4840    -  CDS            lacI: lac repressor; lacI; The lac repressor binds to the lac operator to inhibit transcription in E. coli. This inhibition can be relieved by adding lactose or isopropyl-β-D-thiogalactopyranoside (IPTG).
   4841..4918    -  promoter       lacI promoter: lacI
   4926..5205    -  CDS            TcR (fragment): tetracycline efflux protein; tet; confers resistance to tetracycline
   5227..5245    +  promoter       T7 promoter: promoter for bacteriophage T7 RNA polymerase
   5246..5270    +  protein_bind   lac operator: The lac repressor binds to the lac operator to inhibit transcription in E. coli. This inhibition can be relieved by adding lactose or isopropyl-β-D-thiogalactopyranoside (IPTG). lac repressor encoded by lacI
   5285..5307    +  RBS            RBS: efficient ribosome binding site from bacteriophage T7 gene 10 (Olins and Rangwala, 1989)
   5314..5868    +  CDS            CFAP36 (fragment): CFA36_BOVIN - Also known as CCDC104 From Bos taurus (Bovine).
   5896..6609    +  CDS            muGFP: muGFP is a basic (constitutively fluorescent) green fluorescent protein published in 2018, derived from Aequorea victoria.
   6622..6647    +  CDS            10xHis (fragment): 10xHis affinity tag
   6682..6731    +  CDS            SET1 (fragment): solubility-enhancement tag derived from T7 phage gene 10B
   6739..6786    +  terminator     T7 terminator: transcription terminator for bacteriophage T7 RNA polymerase
   6809..6913    -  CDS            TcR (fragment): tetracycline efflux protein; tet; confers resistance to tetracycline
   6961..6989    -  promoter       tet promoter: E. coli promoter for tetracycline efflux protein gene
>Addgene plasmid #238218 | pET156P CFAP36 [M1-E186]-muGFP (Sus scrofa) | addgene full sequence | sequence record 473425 | Addgene NGS Result
TTCTTGAAGACGAAAGGGCCTCGTGATACGCCTATTTTTATAGGTTAATGTCATGATAATAATGGTTTCT
TAGACGTCAGGTGGCACTTTTCGGGGAAATGTGCGCGGAACCCCTATTTGTTTATTTTTCTAAATACATT
CAAATATGTATCCGCTCATGAGACAATAACCCTGATAAATGCTTCAATAATATTGAAAAAGGAAGAGTAT
GAGTATTCAACATTTCCGTGTCGCCCTTATTCCCTTTTTTGCGGCATTTTGCCTTCCTGTTTTTGCTCAC
CCAGAAACGCTGGTGAAAGTAAAAGATGCTGAAGATCAGTTGGGTGCACGAGTGGGTTACATCGAACTGG
ATCTCAACAGCGGTAAGATCCTTGAGAGTTTTCGCCCCGAAGAACGTTTTCCAATGATGAGCACTTTTAA
AGTTCTGCTATGTGGCGCGGTATTATCCCGTGTTGACGCCGGGCAAGAGCAACTCGGTCGCCGCATACAC
TATTCTCAGAATGACTTGGTTGAGTACTCACCAGTCACAGAAAAGCATCTTACGGATGGCATGACAGTAA
GAGAATTATGCAGTGCTGCCATAACCATGAGTGATAACACTGCGGCCAACTTACTTCTGACAACGATCGG
AGGACCGAAGGAGCTAACCGCTTTTTTGCACAACATGGGGGATCATGTAACTCGCCTTGATCGTTGGGAA
CCGGAGCTGAATGAAGCCATACCAAACGACGAGCGTGACACCACGATGCCTGCAGCAATGGCAACAACGT
TGCGCAAACTATTAACTGGCGAACTACTTACTCTAGCTTCCCGGCAACAATTAATAGACTGGATGGAGGC
GGATAAAGTTGCAGGACCACTTCTGCGCTCGGCCCTTCCGGCTGGCTGGTTTATTGCTGATAAATCTGGA
GCCGGTGAGCGTGGGTCTCGCGGTATCATTGCAGCACTGGGGCCAGATGGTAAGCCCTCCCGTATCGTAG
TTATCTACACGACGGGGAGTCAGGCAACTATGGATGAACGAAATAGACAGATCGCTGAGATAGGTGCCTC
ACTGATTAAGCATTGGTAACTGTCAGACCAAGTTTACTCATATATACTTTAGATTGATTTAAAACTTCAT
TTTTAATTTAAAAGGATCTAGGTGAAGATCCTTTTTGATAATCTCATGACCAAAATCCCTTAACGTGAGT
TTTCGTTCCACTGAGCGTCAGACCCCGTAGAAAAGATCAAAGGATCTTCTTGAGATCCTTTTTTTCTGCG
CGTAATCTGCTGCTTGCAAACAAAAAAACCACCGCTACCAGCGGTGGTTTGTTTGCCGGATCAAGAGCTA
CCAACTCTTTTTCCGAAGGTAACTGGCTTCAGCAGAGCGCAGATACCAAATACTGTCCTTCTAGTGTAGC
CGTAGTTAGGCCACCACTTCAAGAACTCTGTAGCACCGCCTACATACCTCGCTCTGCTAATCCTGTTACC
AGTGGCTGCTGCCAGTGGCGATAAGTCGTGTCTTACCGGGTTGGACTCAAGACGATAGTTACCGGATAAG
GCGCAGCGGTCGGGCTGAACGGGGGGTTCGTGCACACAGCCCAGCTTGGAGCGAACGACCTACACCGAAC
TGAGATACCTACAGCGTGAGCTATGAGAAAGCGCCACGCTTCCCGAAGGGAGAAAGGCGGACAGGTATCC
GGTAAGCGGCAGGGTCGGAACAGGAGAGCGCACGAGGGAGCTTCCAGGGGGAAACGCCTGGTATCTTTAT
AGTCCTGTCGGGTTTCGCCACCTCTGACTTGAGCGTCGATTTTTGTGATGCTCGTCAGGGGGGCGGAGCC
TATGGAAAAACGCCAGCAACGCGGCCTTTTTACGGTTCCTGGCCTTTTGCTGGCCTTTTGCTCACATGTT
CTTTCCTGCGTTATCCCCTGATTCTGTGGATAACCGTATTACCGCCTTTGAGTGAGCTGATACCGCTCGC
CGCAGCCGAACGACCGAGCGCAGCGAGTCAGTGAGCGAGGAAGCGGAAGAGCGCCTGATGCGGTATTTTC
TCCTTACGCATCTGTGCGGTATTTCACACCGCAATGGTGCACTCTCAGTACAATCTGCTCTGATGCCGCA
TAGTTAAGCCAGTATACACTCCGCTATCGCTACGTGACTGGGTCATGGCTGCGCCCCGACACCCGCCAAC
ACCCGCTGACGCGCCCTGACGGGCTTGTCTGCTCCCGGCATCCGCTTACAGACAAGCTGTGACCGTCTCC
GGGAGCTGCATGTGTCAGAGGTTTTCACCGTCATCACCGAAACGCGCGAGGCAGCTGCGGTAAAGCTCAT
CAGCGTGGTCGTGAAGCGATTCACAGATGTCTGCCTGTTCATCCGCGTCCAGCTCGTTGAGTTTCTCCAG
AAGCGTTAATGTCTGGCTTCTGATAAAGCGGGCCATGTTAAGGGCGGTTTTTTCCTGTTTGGTCACTGAT
GCCTCCGTGTAAGGGGGATTTCTGTTCATGGGGGTAATGATACCGATGAAACGAGAGAGGATGCTCACGA
TACGGGTTACTGATGATGAACATGCCCGGTTACTGGAACGTTGTGAGGGTAAACAACTGGCGGTATGGAT
GCGGCGGGACCAGAGAAAAATCACTCAGGGTCAATGCCAGCGCTTCGTTAATACAGATGTAGGTGTTCCA
CAGGGTAGCCAGCAGCATCCTGCGATGCAGATCCGGAACATAATGGTGCAGGGCGCTGACTTCCGCGTTT
CCAGACTTTACGAAACACGGAAACCGAAGACCATTCATGTTGTTGCTCAGGTCGCAGACGTTTTGCAGCA
GCAGTCGCTTCACGTTCGCTCGCGTATCGGTGATTCATTCTGCTAACCAGTAAGGCAACCCCGCCAGCCT
AGCCGGGTCCTCAACGACAGGAGCACGATCATGCGCACCCGTGGCCAGGACCCAACGCTGCCCGAGATGC
GCCGCGTGCGGCTGCTGGAGATGGCGGACGCGATGGATATGTTCTGCCAAGGGTTGGTTTGCGCATTCAC
AGTTCTCCGCAAGAATTGATTGGCTCCAATTCTTGGAGTGGTGAATCCGTTAGCGAGGTGCCGCCGGCTT
CCATTCAGGTCGAGGTGGCCCGGCTCCATGCACCGCGACGCAACGCGGGGAGGCAGACAAGGTATAGGGC
GGCGCCTACAATCCATGCCAACCCGTTCCATGTGCTCGCCGAGGCGGCATAAATCGCCGTGACGATCAGC
GGTCCAATGATCGAAGTTAGGCTGGTAAGAGCCGCGAGCGATCCTTGAAGCTGTCCCTGATGGTCGTCAT
CTACCTGCCTGGACAGCATGGCCTGCAACGCGGGCATCCCGATGCCGCCGGAAGCGAGAAGAATCATAAT
GGGGAAGGCCATCCAGCCTCGCGTCGCGAACGCCAGCAAGACGTAGCCCAGCGCGTCGGCCGCCATGCCG
GCGATAATGGCCTGCTTCTCGCCGAAACGTTTGGTGGCGGGACCAGTGACGAAGGCTTGAGCGAGGGCGT
GCAAGATTCCGAATACCGCAAGCGACAGGCTGATCATCGTCGCGCTCCAGCGAAAGCGGTCCTCGCCGAA
AATGACCCAGAGCGCTGCCGGCACCTGTCCTACGAGTTGCATGATAAAGAAGACAGTCATAAGTGCGGCG
ACGATAGTCATGCCCCGCGCCCACCGGAAGGAGCTGACTGGGTTGAAGGCTCTCAAGGGCATCGGTCGAG
ATCCCGGTGCCTAATGAGTGAGCTAACTTACATTAATTGCGTTGCGCTCACTGCCCGCTTTCCAGTCGGG
AAACCTGTCGTGCCAGCTGCATTAATGAATCGGCCAACGCGCGGGGAGAGGCGGTTTGCGTATTGGGCGC
CAGGGTGGTTTTTCTTTTCACCAGTGAGACGGGCAACAGCTGATTGCCCTTCACCGCCTGGCCCTGAGAG
AGTTGCAGCAAGCGGTCCACGCTGGTTTGCCCCAGCAGGCGAAAATCCTGTTTGATGGTGGTTAACGGCG
GGATATAACATGAGCTGTCTTCGGTATCGTCGTATCCCACTACCGAGATATCCGCACCAACGCGCAGCCC
GGACTCGGTAATGGCGCGCATTGCGCCCAGCGCCATCTGATCGTTGGCAACCAGCATCGCAGTGGGAACG
ATGCCCTCATTCAGCATTTGCATGGTTTGTTGAAAACCGGACATGGCACTCCAGTCGCCTTCCCGTTCCG
CTATCGGCTGAATTTGATTGCGAGTGAGATATTTATGCCAGCCAGCCAGACGCAGACGCGCCGAGACAGA
ACTTAATGGGCCCGCTAACAGCGCGATTTGCTGGTGACCCAATGCGACCAGATGCTCCACGCCCAGTCGC
GTACCGTCTTCATGGGAGAAAATAATACTGTTGATGGGTGTCTGGTCAGAGACATCAAGAAATAACGCCG
GAACATTAGTGCAGGCAGCTTCCACAGCAATGGCATCCTGGTCATCCAGCGGATAGTTAATGATCAGCCC
ACTGACGCGTTGCGCGAGAAGATTGTGCACCGCCGCTTTACAGGCTTCGACGCCGCTTCGTTCTACCATC
GACACCACCACGCTGGCACCCAGTTGATCGGCGCGAGATTTAATCGCCGCGACAATTTGCGACGGCGCGT
GCAGGGCCAGACTGGAGGTGGCAACGCCAATCAGCAACGACTGTTTGCCCGCCAGTTGTTGTGCCACGCG
GTTGGGAATGTAATTCAGCTCCGCCATCGCCGCTTCCACTTTTTCCCGCGTTTTCGCAGAAACGTGGCTG
GCCTGGTTCACCACGCGGGAAACGGTCTGATAAGAGACACCGGCATACTCTGCGACATCGTATAACGTTA
CTGGTTTCACATTCACCACCCTGAATTGACTCTCTTCCGGGCGCTATCATGCCATACCGCGAAAGGTTTT
GCGCCATTCGATGGTGTCCGGGATCTCGACGCTCTCCCTTATGCGACTCCTGCATTAGGAAGCAGCCCAG
TAGTAGGTTGAGGCCGTTGAGCACCGCCGCCGCAAGGAATGGTGCATGCAAGGAGATGGCGCCCAACAGT
CCCCCGGCCACGGGGCCTGCCACCATACCCACGCCGAAACAAGCGCTCATGAGCCCGAAGTGGCGAGCCC
GATCTTCCCCATCGGTGATGTCGGCGATATAGGCGCCAGCAACCGCACCTGTGGCGCCGGTGATGCCGGC
CACGATGCGTCCGGCGTAGAGGATCGAGATCTCGATCCCGCGAAATTAATACGACTCACTATAGGGGAAT
TGTGAGCGGATAACAATTCCCCTCTAGAAATAATTTTGTTTAACTTTAAGAAGGAGATATACCATGGCTG
CAGAAGAGGACGAGGTGGAATGGGTGGTGGAGAGCATTGCGGGTTTCCTGCGAGGCCCGGACTGGTCCAT
CCCCATCTTGGACTTTGTGGAGCAGAAATGTGAAGTTTTTGATGATGAAGAAGAGAGCAAATTGACCTAT
ACAGAGATTCATCAGGAATACAAAGAACTAGTTGAAAAGCTGTTAGAAAGTTACCTCAAAGAAATTGGAA
TTAATGAAGATCAGTTTCAAGAAGCATGCACTTCTCCTCTTGCAAAGACCCATACCTCACAGGCCATTTT
GCAACCTGTGTTGGCAGCAGAAGATTTTACTATCTTTAAAGCGATGATGGTCCAGAAAAACATTGAAATG
CAGCTGCAAGCCATTCGGATAATTCAAGAAAGAAATGGTGTATTACCTGACTGCTTAACAGATGGTTCTG
ATGTGGTCAGTGACCTTGAACAGGAAGAGATGAAAATCCTGAGGGAAGTTCTTAGAAAATCAAAAGAGGA
ATATGACCAGGAGGAAGAAAGGAAGAGAAAAAATCAGTTATCAGAGGCTAAAACAGAAGAGAAACGCAAG
CGTGAAGAGGAGGAAATGAGCAAAGGAGAAGAACTTTTCACTGGAGTTGTCCCAATTCTTGTTGAATTAG
ATGGTGATGTTAATGGGCACAAATTTTCTGTCCGTGGAGAGGGTGAAGGTGATGCTACAAACGGAAAACT
CACCCTTAAATTTATTTGCACTACTGGAAAACTACCTGTTCCGTGGCCAACACTTGTCACTACTCTGACC
TATGGTGTTCTATGCTTTTCCCGTTATCCGGATCACATGAAACGGCATGACTTTTTCAAGAGTGCCATGC
CCGAAGGTTATGTACAGGAACGCACTATATCTTTCAAAGATGACGGGACCTACAAGACGCGTGCTGAAGT
CAAGTTTGAAGGTGATACCCTTGTTAATCGTATCGAGTTAAAAGGTATTGATTTTAAAGAAGATGGAAAC
ATTCTCGGACACAAACTGGAGTACAACTTTAACTCACACAATGTATACATCACGGCAGACAAACAAAAGA
ATGGAATCAAAGCGTACTTCAAAATTCGCCACAACGTTGAAGATGGTTCCGTTCAACTAGCAGACCATTA
TCAACAAAATACTCCAATTGGCGATGGCCCTGTCCTTTTACCAGACAACCATTACCTCTCGACACAATCT
GTTCTTTCGAAAGATCCCAACGAAAAGCGTGACCACATGGTCCTTCTTGAGGATGTAACTGCTGCTGGGA
TTACACATGGCATGGATGAACTCTACAAAGGAGGATCTAAGCATCACCATCATCATCACCATCACCACCA
TGGAGAGTGAGCGGCCGCAGATCCAGATCCGGCTGCTAACAAAGCCCGAAAGGAAGCTGAGTTGGCTGCT
GCCACCGCTGAGCAATAACTAGCATAACCCCTTGGGGCCTCTAAACGGGTCTTGAGGGGTTTTTTGCTGA
AAGGAGGAACTATATCCGGATATCCCGCAAGAGGCCCGGCAGTACCGGCATAACCAAGCCTATGCCTACA
GCATCCAGGGTGACGGTGCCGAGGATGACGATGAGCGCATTGTTAGATTTCATACACGGTGCCTGACTGC
GTTAGCAATTTAACTGTGATAAACTACCGCATTAAAGCTTATCGATGATAAGCTGTCAAACATGAGAA
